>Addgene plasmid #205407 | pICH41276(3Uter)-tAT5G42470 | addgene full sequence | sequence record 404961 | Addgene NGS Result
AGACAGGCTTATCTTGGACAAGAAGAAGATCGCTTGGCCTCGCGCGCAGATCAGTTGGAAGAATTTGTCC
ATTACGTAAAAGGCGAGATCACCAAGGTAGTCGGCAAATAACTGTCAGACCAAGTTTACTCATATATACT
TTAGATTGATTTAAAACTTCATTTTTAATTTAAAAGGATCTAGGTGAAGATCCTTTTTGATAATCTCATG
ACCAAAATCCCTTAACGTGAGTTTTCGTTCCACTGAGCGTCAGACCCCGTAGAAAAGATCAAAGGATCTT
CTTGAGATCCTTTTTTTCTGCGCGTAATCTGCTGCTTGCAAACAAAAAAACCACCGCTACCAGCGGTGGT
TTGTTTGCCGGATCAAGAGCTACCAACTCTTTTTCCGAAGGTAACTGGCTTCAGCAGAGCGCAGATACCA
AATACTGTTCTTCTAGTGTAGCCGTAGTTAGGCCACCACTTCAAGAACTCTGTAGCACCGCCTACATACC
TCGCTCTGCTAATCCTGTTACCAGTGGCTGCTGCCAGTGGCGATAAGTCGTGTCTTACCGGGTTGGACTC
AAGACGATAGTTACCGGATAAGGCGCAGCGGTCGGGCTGAACGGGGGGTTCGTGCACACAGCCCAGCTTG
GAGCGAACGACCTACACCGAACTGAGATACCTACAGCGTGAGCTATGAGAAAGCGCCACGCTTCCCGAAG
GGAGAAAGGCGGACAGGTATCCGGTAAGCGGCAGGGTCGGAACAGGAGAGCGCACGAGGGAGCTTCCAGG
GGGAAACGCCTGGTATCTTTATAGTCCTGTCGGGTTTCGCCACCTCTGACTTGAGCGTCGATTTTTGTGA
TGCTCGTCAGGGGGGCGGAGCCTATGGAAAAACGCCAGCAACGCGGCCTTTTTACGGTTCCTGGCCTTTT
GCTGGCCTTTTGCTCACATGTTCTTTCCTGCGTTATCCCCTGATTCTGTGGATAACCGTATTACCGCCTT
TGAGTGAGCTGATACCGCTCGCCGCAGCCGAACGACCGAGCGCAGCGAGTCAGTGAGCGAGGAAGCGGAA
GAGCGCCCAATACGCAAACCGCCTCTCCCCGCGCGTTGGCCGATTCATTAATCACTCTGTGGTCTCAGCT
TTGTATCTATTTCGAAAGTTAGTATTGTCCAAATTTTATGTGACACTCCTCTTGCTATGTAAACTGAAAT
GGATTACTGTTCTGCATTAAGGAGAATACAATTATAAGCAATTTGTCTTGATTTCAACAAGATTTTGCTT
GGCTATAGGATTCATTGGCTCTGTTTGCTTTTACATTTACATGTCATAATAGTTTCGAATTTTACACATT
TCAGTTGGATGTTAAGAAAAGAGAGGGAATTGATGGGGTTTTGTGGGTTTAAACTTTAAAGTAGTCAAGA
ATTAAGTCATTGGTTTACTGTTGCTCTATATGTGTAAAATGAAGGCAACTCCAACGGTTCTTAGGTGGAA
TAGATTATCGCTTGAGACCACGAAGTGGCTCTTCAGTGGACGAAAGGGCCTCGTGATACGCCTATTTTTA
TAGGTTAATGTCATGATAATAATGGTTTCTTAGACGTCAGGTGCTGATGAATCCCCTAATGATTTTTATC
AAAATCATTAAGTTAAGGTAGATACACATCTTGTCATATGATCAAATGGTTTCGCCAAAAATCAATAATC
AGACAACAAAATGTGCGAACTCGATATTTTACACGACTCTCTTTACCAATTCTGCCCCGAATTACACTTA
AAACGACTCAACAGCTTAACGTTGGCTTGCCACGCCTTACTTGACTGTAAAACTCTCACTCTTACCGAAC
TTGGCCGTAACCTGCCAACCAAAGCGAGAACAAAACATAACATCAAACGAATCGACCGATTGTTAGGTAA
TCGTCACCTCCACAAAGAGCGACTCGCTGTATACCGTTGGCATGCTAGCTTTATCTGTTCGGGCAATACG
ATGCCCATTGTACTTGTTGACTGGTCTGATATCCGTGAGCAAAAACGGCTTATGGTATTGCGAGCTTCAG
TCGCACTACACGGTCGTTCTGTTACTCTTTATGAGAAAGCGTTCCCGCTTTCAGAGCAATGTTCAAAGAA
AGCTCATGACCAATTTCTAGCCGACCTTGCGAGCATTCTACCGAGTAACACCACACCGCTCATTGTCAGT
GATGCTGGCTTTAAAGTGCCATGGTATAAATCCGTTGAGAAGCTGGGTTGGTACTGGTTAAGTCGAGTAA
GAGGAAAAGTACAATATGCAGACCTAGGAGCGGAAAACTGGAAACCTATCAGCAACTTACATGATATGTC
ATCTAGTCACTCAAAGACTTTAGGCTATAAGAGGCTGACTAAAAGCAACCCAATCTCATGCCAAATTCTA
TTGTATAAATCTCGCTCTAAAGGCCGAAAAAATCAGCGCTCGACACGGACTCATTGTCACCACCCGTCAC
CTAAAATCTACTCAGCGTCGGCAAAGGAGCCATGGATTCTAGCAACTAACTTACCTGTTGAAATTCGAAC
ACCCAAACAACTTGTTAATATCTATTCGAAGCGAATGCAGATTGAAGAAACCTTCCGAGACTTGAAAAGT
CCTGCCTACGGACTAGGCCTACGCCATAGCCGAACGAGCAGCTCAGAGCGTTTTGATATCATGCTGCTAA
TCGCCCTGATGCTTCAACTAACATGTTGGCTTGCGGGCGTTCATGCTCAGAAACAAGGTTGGGACAAGCA
CTTCCAGGCTAACACAGTCAGAAATCGAAACGTACTCTCAACAGTTCGCTTAGGCATGGAAGTTTTGCGG
CATTCTGGCTACACAATAACAAGGGAAGACTCACTCGTGGCTGCAACCCTGCTTACTCAAAATCTATTCA
CACATGGTTACGTTTTGGGGAAATTATGAGGGGATCTCTCAGCGTCAGGTGGCACTTTTCGGGGAAATGT
GCGCGGAACCCCTATTTGTTTATTTTTCTAAATACATTCAAATATGTATCCGCTCATGAGACAATAACCC
TGATAAATGCTTCAATAATATTGAAAAAGGAAGAGTATGCGCTCACGCAACTGGTCCAGAACCTTGACCG
AACGCAGCGGTGGTAACGGCGCAGTGGCGGTTTTCATGGCTTGTTATGACTGTTTTTTTTTGGGGTACAG
TCTATGCCTCGGGCATCCAAGCAGCAAGCGCGTTACGCCGTGGGTCGATGTTTGATGTTATGGAGCAGCA
ACGATGTTACGCAGCAGGGCAGTCGCCCTAAAACAAAGTTAAACATCATGAGGGAAGCGGTGATCGCCGA
AGTATCGACTCAACTATCAGAGGTAGTTGGCGTCATCGAGCGCCATCTCGAACCGACGTTGCTGGCCGTA
CATTTGTACGGCTCCGCAGTGGATGGCGGCCTGAAGCCACACAGCGATATTGATTTGCTGGTTACGGTGA
CCGTAAGGCTTGATGAAACAACGCGGCGAGCTTTGATCAACGACCTTTTGGAAACTTCGGCTTCCCCTGG
AGAGAGCGAGATTCTCCGCGCTGTAGAAGTCACCATTGTTGTGCACGACGACATCATTCCGTGGCGTTAT
CCAGCTAAGCGCGAACTGCAATTTGGAGAATGGCAGCGCAATGACATTCTTGCAGGTATCTTCGAGCCAG
CCACGATCGACATTGATCTGGCTATCTTGCTGACAAAAGCAAGAGAACATAGCGTTGCCTTGGTAGGTCC
AGCGGCGGAGGAACTCTTTGATCCGGTTCCTGAACAGGATCTATTTGAGGCGCTAAATGAAACCTTAACG
CTATGGAACTCGCCGCCCGACTGGGCTGGCGATGAGCGAAATGTAGTGCTTACGTTGTCCCGCATTTGGT
ACAGCGCAGTAACCGGCAAAATCGCGCCGAAGGATGTCGCTGCCGACTGGGCAATGGAGCGCCTGCCGGC
CCAGTATCAGCCCGTCATACTTGAAGCT
Features (pLannotate 1.2.2; 7 found; start..end, strand, type, name):
    282..870     +  rep_origin     ori: high-copy-number ColE1/pMB1/pBR322/pUC origin of replication
   1053..1102    +  CDS            lacI (fragment): lac repressor; lacI; The lac repressor binds to the lac operator to inhibit transcription in E. coli. This inhibition can be relieved by adding lactose or isopropyl-β-D-thiogalactopyranoside (IPTG).
   1628..1697    -  ncRNA          RNA-OUT: Accession: RF00240 - RNA-OUT
   2942..3046    +  promoter       AmpR promoter: bla
   3037..3117    -  CDS            int (fragment): INT2_ECOLX - Protein inferred from homology: Swiss-Prot protein existence level 3. Putative integrase believed to be involved in the insertion of antibiotic resistance genes into plasmids and transposons. From Escherichia coli.
   3205..3261    +  CDS            GmR (fragment): gentamycin acetyltransferase; aacC1; confers resistance to gentamycin
   3268..108     +  CDS            aadA (across the origin): S3AD_ECOLX - Experimental evidence at protein level: Swiss-Prot protein existence level 1. Mediates bacterial resistance to the antibiotics streptomycin and spectinomycin. From Escherichia coli.
