[The description below was written by a language model from this plasmid's Addgene catalogue record and pLannotate feature annotations shown in this document.]
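Description:
pICH41276(3Uter)-tAT5G42470 is a MoClo (modular Golden Gate cloning) level 0 part plasmid that supplies a 3'UTR-plus-terminator module for assembling plant transcription units. It is built on the pICH41276 level 0 acceptor backbone and carries a 357 bp insert, tAT5G42470, which by its name and stated purpose is the 3' untranslated region and transcription terminator of the Arabidopsis thaliana locus AT5G42470. The plasmid is classed as a synthetic biology vector. In the MoClo system, level 0 parts such as this are released by a type IIS restriction enzyme and joined in a fixed order with promoter, 5'UTR and coding-sequence modules to form level 1 transcription units. The record does not give the specific cloning sites or fusion overhangs.

The plasmid is maintained in E. coli through a high-copy ColE1/pUC-type origin and is selected with spectinomycin. Resistance comes from an aadA gene, which spans the numbering origin of the 3,948 nt sequenced record and lies downstream of an AmpR (bla) promoter. The short integrase and gentamicin acetyltransferase fragments annotated nearby are probably remnants of the cassette from which the marker was derived, and a small lacI fragment is also a backbone remnant rather than a functional gene.

The automated annotation does not label the Arabidopsis terminator insert itself. It does detect an RNA-OUT ncRNA, an element normally associated with insertion sequences, so it may belong to the IS4-like element that the depositor says is present without affecting plasmid function. The plasmid comes from work on a pipeline for identifying and engineering constitutive and repressible plant promoters, where it would serve as a terminator part in the assembled constructs.
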