Addgene plasmid #205407: pICH41276(3Uter)-tAT5G42470
Purpose: MoClo lvl0 3'UTR+Terminator part
Depositing lab: Jennifer Nemhauser. Depositing organization: University of Washington. Publication: Building a pipeline to identify and engineer constitutive and repressible promoters. Yang EJY, Nemhauser JL. Quant Plant Biol. 2023 Oct 19;4:e12. doi: 10.1017/qpb.2023.10. eCollection 2023. PubMed 37901686.
Backbone
  Vector backbone: pICH41276
  Backbone manufacturer: Sylvestre Marillonnet Lab
  Vector type: Synthetic Biology
Growth in bacteria
  Bacterial resistance: Spectinomycin, 50 μg/mL
  Growth temperature: 37°C
  Growth strain: DH5alpha
  Copy number: High Copy
Gene/Insert
  Gene/Insert name: tAT5G42470
  Species: A. thaliana (mustard weed)
  Insert size (bp): 357
  Cloning method: Restriction Enzyme; 5′ cloning site unknown (unknown if destroyed)
Terms and licenses: Academic/Nonprofit Terms; Industry Terms: Not Available to Industry
Depositor comments: IS4-like element is present but does not affect plasmid function.
How to cite: pICH41276(3Uter)-tAT5G42470 was a gift from Jennifer Nemhauser (Addgene plasmid # 205407 ; http://n2t.net/addgene:205407 ; RRID:Addgene_205407)
